Addgene plasmid #37963: MSCV-N LMP2A
Depositing lab: Karl Munger. Depositing organization: Brigham and Women's Hospital. Publication: Interpreting cancer genomes using systematic host network perturbations by tumour virus proteins. Rozenblatt-Rosen O, Deo RC, Padi M, Adelmant G, Calderwood MA, Rolland T, Grace M, Dricot A, Askenazi M, Tavares M, Pevzner SJ, Abderazzaq F, Byrdsong D, Carvunis AR, Chen AA, Cheng J, Correll M, Duarte M, Fan C, Feltkamp MC, Ficarro SB, Franchi R, Garg BK, Gulbahce N, Hao T, Holthaus AM, James R, Korkhin A, Litovchick L, Mar JC, Pak TR, Rabello S, Rubio R, Shen Y, Singh S, Spangle JM, Tasan M, Wanamaker S, Webber JT, Roecklein-Canfield J, Johannsen E, Barabasi AL, Beroukhim R, Kieff E, Cusick ME, Hill DE, Munger K, Marto JA, Quackenbush J, Roth FP, DeCaprio JA, Vidal M. Nature. 2012 Jul 26;487(7408):491-5. 10.1038/nature11288 PubMed 22810586.
Backbone
  Vector backbone: MSCV-N FLAGHA
  Backbone size w/o insert (bp): 8162
  Total vector size (bp): 8153
  Vector type: Mammalian Expression, Retroviral
  Selectable markers: Puromycin
Growth in bacteria
  Bacterial resistance: Ampicillin, 100 μg/mL
  Growth temperature: 37°C
  Growth strain: DH5alpha
  Copy number: Low Copy
Gene/Insert
  Gene/Insert name: LMP2A (alt name: HHV LMP2A)
  Species: H. Herpesvirus 4 (EBV)
  Insert size (bp): 1491
  GenBank ID: YP_401631.1
  Entrez Gene: LMP-2A (a.k.a. HHV4_LMP-2A)
  Promoter: PKG
  Tag / fusion protein: Flag (N terminal on backbone); HA (N terminal on backbone)
  Cloning method: Gateway Cloning
  Sequencing primers: 5′ LXSN 5'; 3′ MSCV-N seq. rev
Resource information
  A portion of this plasmid was derived from a plasmid made by: E. Kieff lab
Terms and licenses: Academic/Nonprofit Terms; Industry Terms: Not Available to Industry
Depositor comments: Note that the Gateway cloning reaction has left several vector-based nucleotides in frame with the 3' end of the insert, adding several amino acid residues [FLYKVVR] fused to the C-terminus of translated protein.
How to cite: MSCV-N LMP2A was a gift from Karl Munger (Addgene plasmid # 37963 ; http://n2t.net/addgene:37963 ; RRID:Addgene_37963)
