[The description below was written by a language model from this plasmid's Addgene catalogue record and pLannotate feature annotations shown in this document.]
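Description:
MSCV-N LMP2A is a murine stem cell virus (MSCV)-based retroviral vector for mammalian expression of the Epstein-Barr virus (human herpesvirus 4) latent membrane protein LMP2A. It was built by Gateway recombination into the MSCV-N FLAGHA destination backbone. The plasmid is maintained in E. coli through a ColE1/pMB1-type origin and an ampicillin resistance gene. The catalogue lists it as low copy, although the annotation labels the origin as a high-copy type. Short fragments of lacI, lacZα, rop, bom and a tetracycline resistance gene are non-functional remnants of earlier cloning vectors.

The retroviral cassette lies between the 5' and 3' LTRs and carries the Ψ packaging signal and a truncated, start-codon-less gag segment, which together allow the transcript to be packaged into virions when viral proteins are supplied in trans. Downstream, FLAG and HA epitope tags from the backbone are fused through the attB1 site to the N-terminus of the 1,491 bp LMP2A open reading frame, which is followed by attB2. The depositor notes that the Gateway junction leaves a few vector-derived residues fused in frame to the C-terminus of the protein. An EMCV IRES then drives translation of puromycin N-acetyltransferase from the same transcript, linking selection of transduced cells to insert expression.

The catalogue names a "PKG" promoter, but no PGK promoter is annotated, and the layout suggests transcription from the 5' LTR. The sequenced record (7,916 nt) is also somewhat shorter than the stated total size. The construct belongs to a collection of tagged tumour virus proteins used to study perturbation of host cell networks, and the dual tag suits affinity purification of interacting proteins.
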