Features (pLannotate 1.2.2; 23 found; start..end, strand, type, name):
    132..230     +  CDS            env (fragment): murine leukemia virus gPr80 envelope polyprotein precursor; env; proteolytically cleaved into gp70SU and p15TM subunits
    272..788     +  LTR            5' LTR: 5' long terminal repeat from murine embryonic stem cell virus
    852..1193    +  misc_feature   MESV Ψ: packaging signal of murine embryonic stem cell virus
   1260..1676    +  CDS            gag (truncated): truncated Moloney murine leukemia virus (MMLV) gag gene lacking the start codon
   1701..1721    +  CDS            FLAG (fragment): FLAG® epitope tag, followed by an enterokinase cleavage site
   1734..1760    +  CDS            3xHA (fragment): three tandem HA epitope tags
   1777..1794    +  protein_bind   attB1 (fragment): mutant version of attB; core recombination site for the Gateway® BP reaction BP Clonase™
   1800..3290    +  CDS            LMP2: LMP2_EBVB9 - Experimental evidence at protein level: Swiss-Prot protein existence level 1. Isoform LMP2B may be a negative regulator of isoform LMP2A. From Epstein-Barr virus (strain B95-8) (HHV-4) (Human herpesvirus 4).
   3295..3312    -  protein_bind   attB2 (fragment): mutant version of attB; core recombination site for the Gateway® BP reaction BP Clonase™
   3431..3893    +  misc_feature   IRES: internal ribosome entry site (IRES) of the encephalomyocarditis virus (EMCV)
   3907..4506    +  CDS            PuroR: puromycin N-acetyltransferase; pac from Streptomyces alboniger; confers resistance to puromycin
   4582..5096    +  LTR            3' LTR: 3' long terminal repeat from murine embryonic stem cell virus
   5258..5274    -  protein_bind   lac operator: The lac repressor binds to the lac operator to inhibit transcription in E. coli. This inhibition can be relieved by adding lactose or isopropyl-β-D-thiogalactopyranoside (IPTG). lac repressor encoded by lacI
   5282..5312    -  promoter       lac promoter: promoter for the E. coli lac operon
   5327..5348    -  protein_bind   CAP binding site: CAP binding activates transcription in the presence of cAMP. E. coli catabolite activator protein
   5361..5453    -  CDS            lacI (fragment): lac repressor; lacI; The lac repressor binds to the lac operator to inhibit transcription in E. coli. This inhibition can be relieved by adding lactose or isopropyl-β-D-thiogalactopyranoside (IPTG).
   5636..6224    -  rep_origin     ori: high-copy-number ColE1/pMB1/pBR322/pUC origin of replication
   6395..7255    -  CDS            AmpR: β-lactamase; bla; confers resistance to ampicillin, carbenicillin, and related antibiotics
   7256..7360    -  promoter       AmpR promoter: bla
   7455..7490    +  CDS            rop (fragment): Rop protein, which maintains plasmids at low copy number; rop
   7592..7691    +  misc_feature   bom (fragment): basis of mobility region from pBR322
   7697..7846    -  CDS            lacZα (fragment): LacZα fragment of β-galactosidase; lacZ fragment
   7846..131     -  CDS            TcR (fragment) (across the origin): tetracycline efflux protein; tet; confers resistance to tetracycline
>Addgene plasmid #37963 | MSCV-N LMP2A | addgene full sequence | sequence record 248369 | Addgene NGS Result
CGCCGAAACAAGCGCTCATGAGCCCGAAGTGGCGAGCCCGATCTTCCCCATCGGTGATGTCGGCGATATA
GGCGCCAGCAACCGCACCTGTGGCGCCGGTGATGCCGGCCACGATGCGTCCGGCGTAGAGGCGATTAGTC
CAATTTGTTAAAGACAGGATATCAGTGGTCCAGGCTCTAGTTTTGACTCAACAATATCACCAGCTGAAGC
CTATAGAGTACGAGCCATAGATAAAATAAAAGATTTTATTTAGTCTCCAGAAAAAGGGGGGAATGAAAGA
CCCCACCTGTAGGTTTGGCAAGCTAGCTTAAGTAACGCCATTTTGCAAGGCATGGAAAATACATAACTGA
GAATAGAGAAGTTCAGATCAAGGTTAGGAACAGAGAGACAGCAGAATATGGGCCAAACAGGATATCTGTG
GTAAGCAGTTCCTGCCCCGGCTCAGGGCCAAGAACAGATGGTCCCCAGATGCGGTCCCGCCCTCAGCAGT
TTCTAGAGAACCATCAGATGTTTCCAGGGTGCCCCAAGGACCTGAAATGACCCTGTGCCTTATTTGAACT
AACCAATCAGTTCGCTTCTCGCTTCTGTTCGCGCGCTTCTGCTCCCCGAGCTCAATAAAAGAGCCCACAA
CCCCTCACTCGGCGCGCCAGTCCTCCGATAGACTGCGTCGCCCGGGTACCCGTATTCCCAATAAAGCCTC
TTGCTGTTTGCATCCGAATCGTGGACTCGCTGATCCTTGGGAGGGTCTCCTCAGATTGATTGACTGCCCA
CCTCGGGGGTCTTTCATTTGGAGGTTCCACCGAGATTTGGAGACCCCTGCCCAGGGACCACCGACCCCCC
CGCCGGGAGGTAAGCTGGCCAGCGGTCGTTTCGTGTCTGTCTCTGTCTTTGTGCGTGTTTGTGCCGGCAT
CTAATGTTTGCGCCTGCGTCTGTACTAGTTAGCTAACTAGCTCTGTATCTGGCGGACCCGTGGTGGAACT
GACGAGTTCTGAACACCCGGCCGCAACCCTGGGAGACGTCCCAGGGACTTTGGGGGCCGTTTTTGTGGCC
CGACCTGAGGAAGGGAGTCGATGTGGAATCCGACCCCGTCAGGATATGTGGTTCTGGTAGGAGACGAGAA
CCTAAAACAGTTCCCGCCTCCGTCTGAATTTTTGCTTTCGGTTTGGAACCGAAGCCGCGCGTCTTGTCTG
CTGCAGCGCTGCAGCATCGTTCTGTGTTGTCTCTGTCTGACTGTGTTTCTGTATTTGTCTGAAAATTAGG
GCCAGACTGTTACCACTCCCTTAAGTTTGACCTTAGGTCACTGGAAAGATGTCGAGCGGATCGCTCACAA
CCAGTCGGTAGATGTCAAGAAGAGACGTTGGGTTACCTTCTGCTCTGCAGAATGGCCAACCTTTAACGTC
GGATGGCCGCGAGACGGCACCTTTAACCGAGACCTCATCACCCAGGTTAAGATCAAGGTCTTTTCACCTG
GCCCGCATGGACACCCAGACCAGGTCCCCTACATCGTGACCTGGGAAGCCTTGGCTTTTGACCCCCCTCC
CTGGGTCAAGCCCTTTGTACACCCTAAGCCTCCGCCTCCTCTTCCTCCATCCGCCCCGTCTCTCCCCCTT
GAACCTCCTCGTTCGACCCCGCCTCGATCCTCCCTTTATCCAGCCCTCACTCCTTCTCTAGGCGCCGGAA
TTAGATCTGCCACCATGGACTACAAGGATGACGATGACAAGCTCGATGGAGGATACCCATACGATGTTCC
AGATTACGCTGCTCGAGGTTATCAAACAAGTTTGTACAAAAAAGTTGGCATGGGGTCCCTAGAAATGGTG
CCAATGGGCGCGGGTCCCCCTAGCCCCGGCGGGGATCCGGATGGGTACGATGGCGGAAACAACTCCCAAT
ATCCATCTGCTTCTGGCTCTTCTGGGAACACCCCCACCCCACCGAACGATGAGGAACGTGAATCTAATGA
AGAGCCCCCACCGCCTTATGAGGACCCATATTGGGGCAATGGCGACCGTCACTCGGACTATCAACCACTA
GGAACCCAAGATCAAAGTCTGTACTTGGGATTGCAACACGACGGGAATGACGGGCTCCCTCCCCCTCCCT
ACTCTCCACGGGATGACTCATCTCAACACATATACGAAGAAGCGGGCAGAGGAAGTATGAATCCAGTATG
CCTGCCTGTAATTGTTGCGCCCTACCTCTTTTGGCTGGCGGCTATTGCCGCCTCGTGTTTCACGGCCTCA
GTTAGTACCGTTGTGACCGCCACCGGCTTGGCCCTCTCACTTCTACTCTTGGCAGCAGTGGCCAGCTCAT
ATGCCGCTGCACAAAGGAAACTGCTGACACCGGTGACAGTGCTTACTGCGGTTGTCACTTTCTTTGCAAT
TTGCCTAACATGGAGGATTGAGGACCCACCTTTTAATTCTCTTCTGTTTGCATTGCTGGCCGCAGCTGGC
GGACTACAAGGCATTTACGTTCTGGTGATGCTTGTGCTCCTGATACTAGCGTACAGAAGGAGATGGCGCC
GTTTGACTGTTTGTGGCGGCATCATGTTTTTGGCATGTGTACTTGTCCTCATCGTCGACGCTGTTTTGCA
GCTGAGTCCCCTCCTTGGAGCTGTAACTGTGGTTTCCATGACGCTGCTGCTACTGGCTTTCGTCCTCTGG
CTCTCTTCGCCAGGGGGCCTAGGTACTCTTGGTGCAGCCCTTTTAACATTGGCAGCAGCTCTGGCACTGC
TAGCGTCACTGATTTTGGGCACACTTAACTTGACTACAATGTTCCTTCTCATGCTCCTATGGACACTTGT
GGTTCTCCTGATTTGCTCTTCGTGCTCTTCATGTCCACTGAGCAAGATCCTTCTGGCACGACTGTTCCTA
TATGCTCTCGCACTCTTGTTGCTAGCCTCCGCGCTAATCGCTGGTGGCAGTATTTTGCAAACAAACTTCA
AGAGTTTAAGCAGCACTGAATTTATACCCAATTTGTTCTGCATGTTATTACTGATTGTCGCTGGCATACT
CTTCATTCTTGCTATCCTGACCGAATGGGGCAGTGGAAATAGAACATACGGTCCAGTTTTTATGTGCCTC
GGTGGCCTGCTCACCATGGTAGCCGGCGCTGTGTGGCTGACGGTGATGTCTAACACGCTTTTGTCTGCCT
GGATTCTTACAGCAGGATTCCTGATTTTCCTCATTGGCTTTGCCCTCTTTGGGGTCATTAGATGCTGCCG
CTACTGCTGCTACTACTGCCTTACACTGGAAAGTGAGGAGCGCCCACCGACCCCATATCGCAACACTGTA
CCAACTTTCTTGTACAAAGTGGTTCGATAACGAATTCCGCCCCCCCCCCCTAACGTTACTGGCCGAAGCC
GCTTGGAATAAGGCCGGTGTGCGTTTGTCTATATGTTATTTTCCACCATATTGCCGTCTTTTGGCAATGT
GAGGGCCCGGAAACCTGGCCCTGTCTTCTTGACGAGCATTCCTAGGGGTCTTTCCCCTCTCGCCAAAGGA
ATGCAAGGTCTGTTGAATGTCGTGAAGGAAGCAGTTCCTCTGGAAGCTTCTTGAAGACAAACAACGTCTG
TAGCGACCCTTTGCAGGCAGCGGAACCCCCCACCTGGCGACAGGTGCCTCTGCGGCCAAAAGCCACGTGT
ATAAGATACACCTGCAAAGGCGGCACAACCCCAGTGCCACGTTGTGAGTTGGATAGTTGTGGAAAGAGTC
AAATGGCTCTCCTCAAGCGTATTCAACAAGGGGCTGAAGGATGCCCAGAAGGTACCCCATTGTATGGGAT
CTGATCTGGGGCCTCGGTGCACATGCTTTACATGTGTTTAGTCGAGGTTAAAAAAACGTCTAGGCCCCCC
GAACCACGGGGACGTGGTTTTCCTTTGAAAAACACGATGATAATATGGCCACAACCATGACCGAGTACAA
GCCCACGGTGCGCCTCGCCACCCGCGACGACGTCCCCAGGGCCGTACGCACCCTCGCCGCCGCGTTCGCC
GACTACCCCGCCACGCGCCACACCGTCGATCCGGACCGCCACATCGAGCGGGTCACCGAGCTGCAAGAAC
TCTTCCTCACGCGCGTCGGGCTCGACATCGGCAAGGTGTGGGTCGCGGACGACGGCGCCGCGGTGGCGGT
CTGGACCACGCCGGAGAGCGTCGAAGCGGGGGCGGTGTTCGCCGAGATCGGCCCGCGCATGGCCGAGTTG
AGCGGTTCCCGGCTGGCCGCGCAGCAACAGATGGAAGGCCTCCTGGCGCCGCACCGGCCCAAGGAGCCCG
CGTGGTTCCTGGCCACCGTCGGCGTCTCGCCCGACCACCAGGGCAAGGGTCTGGGCAGCGCCGTCGTGCT
CCCCGGAGTGGAGGCGGCCGAGCGCGCCGGGGTGCCCGCCTTCCTGGAGACCTCCGCGCCCCGCAACCTC
CCCTTCTACGAGCGGCTCGGCTTCACCGTCACCGCCGACGTCGAGGTGCCCGAAGGACCGCGCACCTGGT
GCATGACCCGCAAGCCCGGTGCCTGATGCATCGATGTCGACCTGCAGCCAAGCTTATCGATAAAATAAAA
GATTTTATTTAGTCTCCAGAAAAAGGGGGGAATGAAAGACCCCACCTGTAGGTTTGGCAAGCTAGCTTAA
GTAACGCCATTTTGCAAGGCATGGAAAATACATAACTGAGAATAGAGAAGTTCAGATCAAGGTTAGGAAC
AGAGAGACAGCAGAATATGGGCCAAACAGGATATCTGTGGTAAGCAGTTCCTGCCCCGGCTCAGGGCCAA
GAACAGATGGTCCCCAGATGCGGTCCCGCCCTCAGCAGTTTCTAGAGAACCATCAGATGTTTCCAGGGTG
CCCCAAGGACCTGAAATGACCCTGTGCCTTATTTGAACTAACCAATCAGTTCGCTTCTCGCTTCTGTTCG
CGCGCTTCTGCTCCCCGAGCTCAATAAAAGAGCCCACAACCCCTCACTCGGCGCGCCAGTCCTCCGATAG
ACTGCGTCGCCCGGGTACCCGTGTATCCAATAAACCCTCTTGCAGTTGCATCCGACTTGTGGTCTCGCTG
TTCCTTGGGAGGGTCTCCTCTGAGTGATTGACTACCCGTCAGCGGGGGTCTTTCATGGGTAACAGTTTCT
TGAAGTTGGAGAACAACATTCTGAGGGTAGGAGTCGAATATTAAGTAATCCTGACTCAATTAGCCACTGT
TTTGAATCCACATACTCCAATACTCCTGAAATAGTTCATTATGGACAGCGCAGAAAGAGCTGGGGAGAAT
TGTGAAATTGTTATCCGCTCACAATTCCACACAACATACGAGCCGGAAGCATAAAGTGTAAAGCCTGGGG
TGCCTAATGAGTGAGCTAACTCACATTAATTGCGTTGCGCTCACTGCCCGCTTTCCAGTCGGGAAACCTG
TCGTGCCAGCTGCATTAATGAATCGGCCAACGCGCGGGGAGAGGCGGTTTGCGTATTGGGCGCTCTTCCG
CTTCCTCGCTCACTGACTCGCTGCGCTCGGTCGTTCGGCTGCGGCGAGCGGTATCAGCTCACTCAAAGGC
GGTAATACGGTTATCCACAGAATCAGGGGATAACGCAGGAAAGAACATGTGAGCAAAAGGCCAGCAAAAG
GCCAGGAACCGTAAAAAGGCCGCGTTGCTGGCGTTTTTCCATAGGCTCCGCCCCCCTGACGAGCATCACA
AAAATCGACGCTCAAGTCAGAGGTGGCGAAACCCGACAGGACTATAAAGATACCAGGCGTTTCCCCCTGG
AAGCTCCCTCGTGCGCTCTCCTGTTCCGACCCTGCCGCTTACCGGATACCTGTCCGCCTTTCTCCCTTCG
GGAAGCGTGGCGCTTTCTCATAGCTCACGCTGTAGGTATCTCAGTTCGGTGTAGGTCGTTCGCTCCAAGC
TGGGCTGTGTGCACGAACCCCCCGTTCAGCCCGACCGCTGCGCCTTATCCGGTAACTATCGTCTTGAGTC
CAACCCGGTAAGACACGACTTATCGCCACTGGCAGCAGCCACTGGTAACAGGATTAGCAGAGCGAGGTAT
GTAGGCGGTGCTACAGAGTTCTTGAAGTGGTGGCCTAACTACGGCTACACTAGAAGAACAGTATTTGGTA
TCTGCGCTCTGCTGAAGCCAGTTACCTTCGGAAAAAGAGTTGGTAGCTCTTGATCCGGCAAACAAACCAC
CGCTGGTAGCGGTGGTTTTTTTGTTTGCAAGCAGCAGATTACGCGCAGAAAAAAAGGATCTCAAGAAGAT
CCTTTGATCTTTTCTACGGGGTCTGACGCTCAGTGGAACGAAAACTCACGTTAAGGGATTTTGGTCATGA
GATTATCAAAAAGGATCTTCACCTAGATCCTTTTAAATTAAAAATGAAGTTTTAAATCAATCTAAAGTAT
ATATGAGTAAACTTGGTCTGACAGTTACCAATGCTTAATCAGTGAGGCACCTATCTCAGCGATCTGTCTA
TTTCGTTCATCCATAGTTGCCTGACTCCCCGTCGTGTAGATAACTACGATACGGGAGGGCTTACCATCTG
GCCCCAGTGCTGCAATGATACCGCGAGACCCACGCTCACCGGCTCCAGATTTATCAGCAATAAACCAGCC
AGCCGGAAGGGCCGAGCGCAGAAGTGGTCCTGCAACTTTATCCGCCTCCATCCAGTCTATTAATTGTTGC
CGGGAAGCTAGAGTAAGTAGTTCGCCAGTTAATAGTTTGCGCAACGTTGTTGCCATTGCTACAGGCATCG
TGGTGTCACGCTCGTCGTTTGGTATGGCTTCATTCAGCTCCGGTTCCCAACGATCAAGGCGAGTTACATG
ATCCCCCATGTTGTGCAAAAAAGCGGTTAGCTCCTTCGGTCCTCCGATCGTTGTCAGAAGTAAGTTGGCC
GCAGTGTTATCACTCATGGTTATGGCAGCACTGCATAATTCTCTTACTGTCATGCCATCCGTAAGATGCT
TTTCTGTGACTGGTGAGTACTCAACCAAGTCATTCTGAGAATAGTGTATGCGGCGACCGAGTTGCTCTTG
CCCGGCGTCAATACGGGATAATACCGCGCCACATAGCAGAACTTTAAAAGTGCTCATCATTGGAAAACGT
TCTTCGGGGCGAAAACTCTCAAGGATCTTACCGCTGTTGAGATCCAGTTCGATGTAACCCACTCGTGCAC
CCAACTGATCTTCAGCATCTTTTACTTTCACCAGCGTTTCTGGGTGAGCAAAAACAGGAAGGCAAAATGC
CGCAAAAAAGGGAATAAGGGCGACACGGAAATGTTGAATACTCATACTCTTCCTTTTTCAATATTATTGA
AGCATTTATCAGGGTTATTGTCTCATGAGCGGATACATATTTGAATGTATTTAGAAAAATAAACAAATAG
GGGTTCCGCGCACATTTCCCCGAAAAGTGCCACCTGACGTCTAAGAAACCATTATTATCATGACATTAAC
CTATAAAAATAGGCGTATCACGAGGCCCTTTCGTCTCGCGCGTTTCGGTGATGACGGTGAAAACCTCTGA
CACATGCAGCTCCCGGAGACGGTCACAGCTTGTCTGTAAGCGGATGCCGGGAGCAGACAAGCCCGTCAGG
GCGCGTCAGCGGGTGTTGGCGGGTGTCGGGGCTGGCTTAACTATGCGGCATCAGAGCAGATTGTACTGAG
AGTGCACCATATGCGGTGTGAAATACCGCACAGATGCGTAAGGAGAAAATACCGCATCAGGCGCCATTCG
CCATTCAGGCTGCGCAACTGTTGGGAAGGGCGATCGGTGCGGGCCTCTTCGCTATTACGCCAGCTGGCGA
AAGGGGGATGTGCTGCAAGGCGATTAAGTTGGGTAACGCCAGGGTTTTCCCAGTCACGACGTTGTAAAAC
GACGGCGCAAGGAATGGTGCATGCAAGGAGATGGCGCCCAACAGTCCCCCGGCCACGGGGCCTGCCACCA
TACCCA
