>Addgene plasmid #37963 | MSCV-N LMP2A | addgene partial sequence | sequence record 50743 | pLXSN-5
CTCACTCCTTCTCTAGGCGCCGGAATTAGATCTGCCACCATGGACTACAAGGATGACGATGACAAGCTCG
ATGGAGGATACCCATACGATGTTCCAGATTACGCTGCTCGAGGTTATCAAACAAGTTTGTACAAAAAAGT
TGGCATGGGGTCCCTAGAAATGGTGCCAATGGGCGCGGGTCCCCCTAGCCCCGGCGGGGATCCGGATGGG
TACGATGGCGGAAACAACTCCCAATATCCATCTGCTTCTGGCTCTTCTGGGAACACCCCCACCCCACCGA
ACGATGAGGAACGTGAATCTAATGAAGAGCCCCCACCGCCTTATGAGGACCCATATTGGGGCAATGGCGA
CCGTCACTCGGACTATCAACCACTAGGAACCCAAGATCAAAGTCTGTACTTGGGATTGCAACACGACGGG
AATGACGGGCTCCCTCCCCCTCCCTACTCTCCACGGGATGACTCATCTCAACACATATACGAAGAAGCGG
GCAGAGGAAGTATGAATCCAGTATGCCTGCCTGTAATTGTTGCGCCCTACCTCTTTTGGCTGGCGGCTAT
TGCCGCCTCGTGTTTCACGGCCTCAGTTAGTACCGTTGTGACCGCCACCGGCT
